Addgene plasmid #35223: cx52.9_L (OZ583)
Depositing lab: Keith Joung. Depositing organization: Massachusetts General Hospital. Publication: Rapid "open-source" engineering of customized zinc-finger nucleases for highly efficient gene modification. Maeder ML, Thibodeau-Beganny S, Osiak A, Wright DA, Anthony RM, Eichtinger M, Jiang T, Foley JE, Winfrey RJ, Townsend JA, Unger-Wallace E, Sander JD, Muller-Lerch F, Fu F, Pearlberg J, Goebel C, Dassie JP, Pruett-Miller SM, Porteus MH, Sgroi DC, Iafrate AJ, Dobbs D, McCray PB, Cathomen T, Voytas DF, Joung JK. Mol Cell. 2008 Jul 25. 31(2):294-301. 10.1016/j.molcel.2008.06.016 PubMed 18657511.
Backbone
  Vector backbone: MG414
  Backbone size w/o insert (bp): 5493
  Vector type: Zebrafish Targeting
Growth in bacteria
  Bacterial resistance: Kanamycin, 50 μg/mL
  Growth temperature: 37°C
  Growth strain: XL1 Blue
  Growth instructions: Requires a bacterial strain such as XL1 Blue, that expresses the lacIq allele of lac repressor
  Copy number: Low Copy
Gene/Insert
  Gene/Insert name: Zinc finger array targeting cx52.9 (alt name: cx52.9)
  Species: D. rerio (zebrafish)
  Insert size (bp): 270
  Entrez Gene: cx52.9 (a.k.a. zgc:77400)
  Cloning method: Restriction Enzyme; 5′ cloning site XbaI (not destroyed); 3′ cloning site BamHI (not destroyed)
  Sequencing primers: 5′ OK.61 GGGTAGTACGATGACGGAACCTGTC
Terms and licenses: Academic/Nonprofit Terms; Industry Terms: Not Available to Industry
Depositor comments: This plasmid encodes a zinc finger array targeting half of a target sequence in the zebrafish gene cx52.9. Please note that this plasmid does NOT contain the cx52.9 sequence. Users must order the complementary plasmid cx52.9_R (OZ584) [Addgene plasmid 35224] in order to create a zinc finger nuclease (ZFN) pair to introduce targeted mutations into this specific zebrafish gene. Users will also need to clone the zinc finger (ZF) insert of this plasmid into a zinc finger nuclease (ZFN) vector to express a FOKI fusion product. Examples of possible ZFN expression vectors that can be used are: pST1374 (Addgene plasmid 13426), pMLM290/292 (Addgene plasmids 21872 & 21873), pMLM800/802 (Addgene plasmids 27202 & 27203). The difference between pMLM800/802 and pMLM290/292 is the length of the “spacer” sequence in the full ZFN target site. If the spacer is 7 bp, scientists should use pMLM800/802. If the spacer is 5 or 6 bps, scientists should use pMLM290/292. pMLM290/292 is identical to pST1374 except that it harbors two mutations in the FokI nuclease domain (Q486E, I499L; aka the “-“ mutation see Miller et al., Nat. Biotech 2007, PMID 17603475) which confers heterodimeric behavior on these domains This zinc finger array was tested for binding activity to the sequence 5'-GAAGATGAA-3' in a bacterial two hybrid assay, and resulted in 7.03 fold activation. However, this array has not yet been tested for activity as a zinc finger nuclease (i.e. for its ability to induce mutations at the intended locus). Scientists using this zinc finger array in a publication should notify and acknowledge NIH grant number R01 GM088040 in the publication. Other Articles: "Oligomerized pool engineering (OPEN): an 'open-source' protocol for making customized zinc-finger arrays." Maeder ML et al. (Nat Protoc. 2009 Sept 17. 4(10):1471-1501. Pubmed ID: 19798082) "Targeted mutagenesis in zebrafish using customized zinc-finger nucleases." Foley JE et al. (Nat Protoc. 2009 Dec 3. 4(12):1855-1867. Pubmed ID: 20010934)
How to cite: cx52.9_L (OZ583) was a gift from Keith Joung (Addgene plasmid # 35223 ; http://n2t.net/addgene:35223 ; RRID:Addgene_35223)
