[The description below was written by a language model from this plasmid's Addgene catalogue record.]
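Description:
cx52.9_L (OZ583) is a low-copy bacterial plasmid built on the MG414 backbone (about 5.5 kb without insert) and selected with kanamycin. It must be maintained in a host carrying the lacIq allele of the lac repressor, such as XL1 Blue, which implies that expression from the vector is under lac-type control, although the record does not name the promoter or the origin of replication. The payload is a roughly 270 bp engineered zinc finger array cloned between XbaI and BamHI sites, both of which remain intact so the array can be excised. No feature table is provided, so other elements of the backbone cannot be described.

The array was produced by the OPEN (Oligomerized Pool Engineering) selection approach and recognises a 9 bp half-site within the zebrafish connexin gene cx52.9. The plasmid encodes only the DNA-binding array and contains no cx52.9 sequence. In a bacterial two-hybrid assay the array gave about seven-fold activation on its intended half-site, but it had not been tested for nuclease activity at the genomic locus.

The plasmid is a source vector rather than a working nuclease construct. To generate targeted mutations in zebrafish, the array must be subcloned into a zinc finger nuclease expression vector to create a FokI fusion. It must then be paired with the complementary right-hand array, cx52.9_R (OZ584), which binds the other half-site. The choice of recipient vector depends on the spacer length between the two half-sites, with different vectors suited to 5–6 bp and 7 bp spacers. Some of the recipient vectors carry FokI mutations that enforce heterodimerisation.
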