>Addgene plasmid #35223 | cx52.9_L (OZ583) | depositor partial sequence | sequence record 42879 | cx52.9_L (OZ583) sequence 270 bps
TCTAGACCCGGGGAGCGCCCCTTCCAGTGTCGCATTTGCATGCGGAACTTTTCGAACGCCACCAACCTTA
AGAGGCATACCCGTACTCATACCGGTGAAAAACCGTTTCAGTGTCGGATCTGTATGCGAAATTTCTCCGT
GGCGCACAACTTGACGAGGCATCTACGTACGCACACCGGCGAGAAGCCATTCCAATGCCGAATATGCATG
CGCAACTTCAGTCAGCAGAACAACCTGGGCCGGCACCTAAAAACCCACCTGAGGGGATCC
