>Addgene plasmid #35223 | cx52.9_L (OZ583) | addgene partial sequence | sequence record 44580 | OK-61
AAAATCCAAGCTTTGGCGGCCGCTGACTACAAAGACGATGATGACAAATCTAGACCCGGGGAGCGCCCCT
TCCAGTGTCGCATTTGCATGCGGAACTTTTCGAACGCCACCAACCTTAAGAGGCATACCCGTACTCATAC
CGGTGAAAAACCGTTTCAGTGTCGGATCTGTATGCGAAATTTCTCCGTGGCGCACAACTTGACGAGGCAT
CTACGTACGCACACCGGCGAGAAGCCATTCCAATGCCGAATATGCATGCGCAACTTCAGTCAGCAGAACA
ACCTGGGCCGGCACCTAAAAACCCACCTGAGGGGATCCTCTGCACAGTAGTAACTAGAGACTAGAAAAAG
GCCGACAAGTCCCGCTCCGCTGAAGATCCTGGCGTAATAGCGAAGAGGCCCGCACCGATCGCCCTTCCCA
ACAGTTGCGCAGCCTGAATGGCGAATGGG
[124 nt withheld, positions 450-573]
C
[91 nt withheld, positions 575-665]
A
[49 nt withheld, positions 667-715]
CCTTTGACGTTGGAGTCCACGTTCTTT
[37 nt withheld, positions 743-779]
ACCCTATCTCGGTCTATTCTTTTGATTTATAAGGGATTT
